Addgene plasmid #158854: JGI_018353
Purpose: Rare earth element alcohol dehydrogenases
Depositing lab: Joint Genome Institute. Publication: Rare earth element alcohol dehydrogenases widely occur among globally distributed, numerically abundant and environmentally important microbes. Huang J, Yu Z, Groom J, Cheng JF, Tarver A, Yoshikuni Y, Chistoserdova L. ISME J. 2019 Aug;13(8):2005-2017. doi: 10.1038/s41396-019-0414-z. Epub 2019 Apr 5. PubMed 30952993.
Backbone
  Vector backbone: pCM80_PxoxF
  Vector type: Synthetic Biology
Growth in bacteria
  Bacterial resistance: Tetracycline, 10 μg/mL
  Growth temperature: 37°C
  Growth strain: Top10
  Copy number: Low Copy
Gene/Insert
  Gene/Insert name: Mfla_1451 (alt name: Batch190_p070)
  Species: Synthetic
  Cloning method: Gibson Cloning
Terms and licenses: Academic/Nonprofit Terms; Industry Terms: Not Available to Industry
Depositor comments: pCM80_PxoxF vector with Mfla_1451 insert, JGI ICE Registry: https://registry.jgi.doe.gov/entry/18353
How to cite: JGI_018353 was a gift from Joint Genome Institute (Addgene plasmid # 158854 ; http://n2t.net/addgene:158854 ; RRID:Addgene_158854)
