[The description below was written by a language model from this plasmid's Addgene catalogue record and pLannotate feature annotations shown in this document.]
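Description:
JGI_018353 is a 9.5 kb broad-host-range bacterial expression plasmid built on the pCM80_PxoxF backbone and carrying a synthetic copy of Mfla_1451, inserted by Gibson assembly. It belongs to a set of constructs made to study rare earth element-dependent alcohol dehydrogenases. The backbone name suggests that the insert is driven by a xoxF promoter, but this element is not annotated in the feature table and the record does not otherwise describe it. The Mfla_1451 coding sequence itself is also unannotated. It presumably occupies the largely empty stretch between a bacteriophage T7 gene 10 ribosome binding site near the start of the sequence and a short His-tag motif that lies just before the pUC-type multiple cloning site, which would be consistent with a C-terminal histidine tag for purification. A tiny "pMagFast2" hit inside this region is almost certainly a spurious match.

The rest of the plasmid is a typical IncP-derived shuttle architecture. oriV together with the trfA replication protein supports maintenance in a wide range of Gram-negative bacteria, while a ColE1/pMB1-type origin allows propagation in E. coli; the catalogue lists the plasmid as low copy. The oriT with traJ and a traI fragment allows the plasmid to be mobilised by conjugation when transfer functions are provided in trans. Selection is by tetracycline through the tetA efflux gene, accompanied by tetR regulatory sequences. Cloning-vector remnants are also present: a lac promoter, operator and CAP site, plus fragments of lacZα, lacI, bla, rop and bom. The construct is suited to expressing the candidate dehydrogenase in non-E. coli hosts for functional or biochemical characterisation, although the record does not name the intended host.
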