Features (pLannotate 1.2.2; 21 found; start..end, strand, type, name):
    325..347     +  RBS            RBS: efficient ribosome binding site from bacteriophage T7 gene 10 (Olins and Rangwala, 1989)
   1127..1143    -  CDS            pMagFast2 (fragment): "positive Magnet" variant of an N-terminally truncated Vivid (VVD) blue light photoreceptor from Neurospora crassa (Kawano et al., 2015) rapidly heterodimerizes with nMagHigh1 upon blue light irradiation to form a complex with fast switch-off kinetics
   2229..2248    +  CDS            7xHis (fragment): 6xHis affinity tag
   2275..2331    -  misc_feature   MCS: pUC18/19 multiple cloning site
   2328..2485    +  CDS            lacZα (fragment): LacZα fragment of β-galactosidase; lacZ fragment
   2491..2590    -  misc_feature   bom (fragment): basis of mobility region from pBR322
   2692..2727    -  CDS            rop (fragment): Rop protein, which maintains plasmids at low copy number; rop
   2792..3434    -  CDS            TetR (fragment): tetracycline resistance regulatory protein; tetR
   3540..4739    +  CDS            TcR: tetracycline efflux protein; tetA; confers resistance to tetracycline
   4798..4950    -  CDS            tetR (fragment): TETR1_ECOLX - Experimental evidence at protein level: Swiss-Prot protein existence level 1. TetR is the repressor of the tetracycline resistance element; its N-terminal region forms a helix-turn-helix structure and binds DNA. Binding of tetracycline to TetR reduces the repressor affinity for the tetracycline resistance gene (tetA) promoter operator sites. From Escherichia coli.
   4970..6118    -  CDS            trfA: trans-acting replication protein that binds to and activates oriV
   6248..6352    -  CDS            traI (fragment): TRAI6_ECOLX - Experimental evidence at protein level: Swiss-Prot protein existence level 1. The initiation process of transfer DNA synthesis requires the interaction of at least three plasmid-specific components (TraH, I, and J) at the transfer origin resulting in the assembly of a specialised nucleoprotein complex - the relaxosome. Site- and strand-specific cleavage at the transfer origin is dependent on TraI and TraJ. From Escherichia coli.
   6390..6761    -  CDS            traJ: oriT-recognizing protein; traJ
   6794..6903    -  oriT           oriT: incP origin of transfer
   7056..7687    +  rep_origin     oriV: incP origin of replication
   7765..7978    +  CDS            bla(M) (fragment): β-lactamase lacking the signal sequence; bla(M); allows cytosolic expression of β-lactamase
   8150..8738    +  rep_origin     ori: high-copy-number ColE1/pMB1/pBR322/pUC origin of replication
   8921..9013    +  CDS            lacI (fragment): lac repressor; lacI; The lac repressor binds to the lac operator to inhibit transcription in E. coli. This inhibition can be relieved by adding lactose or isopropyl-β-D-thiogalactopyranoside (IPTG).
   9026..9047    +  protein_bind   CAP binding site: CAP binding activates transcription in the presence of cAMP. E. coli catabolite activator protein
   9062..9092    +  promoter       lac promoter: promoter for the E. coli lac operon
   9100..9116    +  protein_bind   lac operator: The lac repressor binds to the lac operator to inhibit transcription in E. coli. This inhibition can be relieved by adding lactose or isopropyl-β-D-thiogalactopyranoside (IPTG). lac repressor encoded by lacI
>Addgene plasmid #158854 | JGI_018353 | addgene full sequence | sequence record 316634 | Addgene NGS Result
GCAACGCAAAATGCTGAATTTAGCAGGCAAGTTTCCTGATAAAGGGCCCTGTGAGTGCGACATTCGACGC
GCGAAAGCGAGTTGACGGCGCCCGAAATTTTCTTAGAGTTCGTTCAAGCTTCGGTTTCGGGGAGCCGCTA
AGGGATGCGGACCCAGCCGGGTAAGTCGCCGGGAACTATGGAATAATCCTAATTTCTGTGCGGCAGGCGC
GAGCTGCCGGAGCGAATATCATCCCTGTCGCAAACAGCAGGTCAATCAACGGTGGGTAGCGGGCTGCTAT
CCAGCGGCGGATAAGACTTGTCGGAGGAATCCTCTAGAAATAATTTTGTTTAACTTTAAGAAGGAGATAT
ACCGTGCATCAGTACAAGGACTTCTTCCTTTATAGCATCCTTCTACTGATCGGCTTCCTCACCGCGGCGT
GCTCGCAGGACTCCGCGCCGCCCAACCCCGACAGCTCCCCCCCGTCCGTGGCCCAGGGAAACTACCCGCA
CAACAATAGCAGCCCGCCGACCTGGCTCGAGGCGGACGAGGACGGCCAGTGGACCATGCCGGCCAAAAAC
TACGCGTCCACGCGCTACAGCGGCCTGTCCCAAATCAATCGGGACAATGTCAAGGATCTCAAGCTCGCCT
GGACGTTCAGCACCGGCCTCACGCCGGGCCACGAGGCGGCCCCGGTGTTCGTCGACGATACCCTGTACGT
CGTCACGCCCTACCCCAACACCGTGTACGCACTCGCACTGGACGGCAGCAAGAAGTGGGAGTACAAGCCG
GACACCCATCAGGAGAGCCAGGGCATGGCCTGCTGCGACGTTGTCAATCGCGGCCTCGTCCACGTGAACG
GCAAGCTATTCTTTAACACCTTGGACAACCACGCGATCGCCCTCGAAGCCGACACCGGCAAGGAGCTCTG
GAAGACCAAGGTGGGCGACCTGCAGCGGGGCGAAACCATGACCATGGCCCCGCTCGTCGTCAAGGGGAAA
ATGCTCGTCGGAAACTCGGGCGGCGAGATGGGCGTGCGCGGCTGGCTGAAGGCGCTGGACACGGAGACCG
GCGAGCTGCTGTGGACCGCGTACTCGACCGGCCCGGATAAGGACGTCCTGATCGGCGAGGAGTTCCGCCC
GTTCTACGCACAGGACCAGGGCAAGGACCTTGGGGCCAGCTCCTGGCCCCCCGAGATGTGGAAGATCGGG
GGCGGCACCGTGTGGGGCTGGCTGTCGTACGATCCGGAGCTGGATCTCGTGTACTACGGCACCGGGAACC
CGGGCCCGTGGAACCCGGACTTCCGACCCGGCGACAACAAGTGGACCCTGACCGTCTTCGCTCGCCGCCC
CGACGACGGCTCCGCCATCTGGGCCTATCAGATCGAGCCTCACGACCTCTACGATTACGATGGGGTCAAC
GAGTCGCTCCTGATCGACATGCCCTTCAACGGGGAGCAGCGCAAGGTCCTGGTGCGTCCGGAGCGCAATG
GCCACGTGTACGTCATGGACCGCACCAGCGGCGAGGTCCTGAGCGCGAATACCTATGTCCCGGTGAACGT
CACCGACGGGGTGGATCTGAAGACCGGCCAGATGCGCAAGGTGAAGGATAAGCAGCCGGGGACCAACCGG
ACAGTGCATAACATCTGCCCGGCCGCCCCTGGCGGCAAGGACTGGCAACCGTCTGCGTACTCCCCCCGCA
CGGGGCTCATTTACATGCCTCACAACAACTTGTGCATGGACATGCACGGCACGCAGGCCAACTATATCGC
GGGTACGCCCTACGTGGGGTCCGACGTCAAGATGTTCGCCGGCCCGGGCGGCCACCGGGGCGCCTACACC
GCCTGGGATCCGGTCGCGGGCTCGAAGGTCTGGTCCATCAAGGAGGAGTTCCCGGTGTGGAGCGGTACGG
TGGCCACCGCGGGCGACATCGTCTTCTATGGCACCATGGATCGTTGGTTCAAGGCGCTCGATGCGAAGAC
TGGCGAGCTACTCTGGAAGTACCGGGTCGGCTCGGGCATCGTCGGTCAGCCGGTCACCTTCCAAGATAAG
GACGGGAAGCAGTATGTCGCCATCTTCTCTGGCGTCGGCGGCTGGTCGGGCGCCATCGTGTCCGGCGGCC
TGGACGCCCGTGACGGCACCGCCGCACTGGGCTTCGTCAACGCGATGAAGGACCTCCCGCAACATACCGA
CAAGGGCGGCCAGCTCTATGTCTTCAGCTTGGCCGAAAACCTCTATTTTCAGGGACATCATCACCATCAC
CATCACCACTGACAGCTATGACCATGATTACGCCAAGCTTGCATGCCTGCAGGTCGACTCTAGAGGATCC
CCGGGTACCGAGCTCGAATTCACTGGCCGTCGTTTTACAACGTCGTGACTGGGAAAACCCTGGCGTTACC
CAACTTAATCGCCTTGCAGCACATCCCCCTTTCGCCAGCTGGCGTAATAGCGAAGAGGCCCGCACCGATC
GCCCTTCCCAACAGTTGCGCAGCCTGAATGGCGAATGGCGCCTGATGCGGTATTTTCTCCTTACGCATCT
GTGCGGTATTTCACACCGCATATGGTGCACTCTCAGTACAATCTGCTCTGATGCCGCATAGTTAAGCCAG
CCCCGACACCCGCCAACACCCGCTGACGCGCCCTGACGGGCTTGTATGCTCCCGGCATCCGCTTACAGAC
AAGCTGTGACCGTCTCCGGGAGCTGCATGTGTCAGAGGTTTTCACCGTCATCACCGAAACGCGCGAGACG
AAAGGGCCTCGTGATACGCCTATTTTTATAGGTTAATGTCATGATAATAATGGTTTCTTAGCACCCTTTC
TCGGTCCTTCAACGTTCCTGACAACGAGCCTCCTTTTCGCCAATCCATCGACAATCACCGCGAGTCCCTG
CTCGAACGCTGCGTCCGGACCGGCTTCGTCGAAGGCGTCTATCGCGGCCCGCAACAGCGGCGAGAGCGGA
GCCTGTTCAACGGTGCCGCCGCGCTCGCCGGCATCGCTGTCGCCGGCCTGCTCCTCAAGCACGGCCCCAA
CAGTGAAGTAGCTGATTGTCATCAGCGCATTGACGGCGTCCCCGGCCGAAAAACCCGCCTCGCAGAGGAA
GCGAAGCTGCGCGTCGGCCGTTTCCATCTGCGGTGCGCCCGGTCGCGTGCCGGCATGGATGCGCGCGCCA
TCGCGGTAGGCGAGCAGCGCCTGCCTGAAGCTGCGGGCATTCCCGATCAGAAATGAGCGCCAGTCGTCGT
CGGCTCTCGGCACCGAATGCGTATGATTCTCCGCCAGCATGGCTTCGGCCAGTGCGTCGAGCAGCGCCCG
CTTGTTCCTGAAGTGCCAGTAAAGCGCCGGCTGCTGAACCCCCAACCGTTCCGCCAGTTTGCGTGTCGTC
AGACCGTCTACGCCGACCTCGTTCAACAGGTCCAGGGCGGCACGGATCACTGTATTCGGCTGCAACTTTG
TCATGCTTGACACTTTATCACTGATAAACATAATATGTCCACCAACTTATCAGTGATAAAGAATCCGCGC
GTTCAATCGGACCAGCGGAGGCTGGTCCGGAGGCCAGACGTGAAACCCAACATACCCCTGATCGTAATTC
TGAGCACTGTCGCGCTCGACGCTGTCGGCATCGGCCTGATTATGCCGGTGCTGCCGGGCCTCCTGCGCGA
TCTGGTTCACTCGAACGACGTCACCGCCCACTATGGCATTCTGCTGGCGCTGTATGCGTTGGTGCAATTT
GCCTGCGCACCTGTGCTGGGCGCGCTGTCGGATCGTTTCGGGCGGCGGCCAATCTTGCTCGTCTCGCTGG
CCGGCGCCACTGTCGACTACGCCATCATGGCGACAGCGCCTTTCCTTTGGGTTCTCTATATCGGGCGGAT
CGTGGCCGGCATCACCGGGGCGACTGGGGCGGTAGCCGGCGCTTATATTGCCGATATCACTGATGGCGAT
GAGCGCGCGCGGCACTTCGGCTTCATGAGCGCCTGTTTCGGGTTCGGGATGGTCGCGGGACCTGTGCTCG
GTGGGCTGATGGGCGGTTTCTCCCCCCACGCTCCGTTCTTCGCCGCGGCAGCCTTGAACGGCCTCAATTT
CCTGACGGGCTGTTTCCTTTTGCCGGAGTCGCACAAAGGCGAACGCCGGCCGTTACGCCGGGAGGCTCTC
AACCCGCTCGCTTCGTTCCGGTGGGCCCGGGGCATGACCGTCGTCGCCGCCCTGATGGCGGTCTTCTTCA
TCATGCAACTTGTCGGACAGGTGCCGGCCGCGCTTTGGGTCATTTTCGGCGAGGATCGCTTTCACTGGGA
CGCGACCACGATCGGCATTTCGCTTGCCGCATTTGGCATTCTGCATTCACTCGCCCAGGCAATGATCACC
GGCCCTGTAGCCGCCCGGCTCGGCGAAAGGCGGGCACTCATGCTCGGAATGATTGCCGACGGCACAGGCT
ACATCCTGCTTGCCTTCGCGACACGGGGATGGATGGCGTTCCCGATCATGGTCCTGCTTGCTTCGGGTGG
CATCGGAATGCCGGCGCTGCAAGCAATGTTGTCCAGGCAGGTGGATGAGGAACGTCAGGGGCAGCTGCAA
GGCTCACTGGCGGCGCTCACCAGCCTGACCTCGATCGTCGGACCCCTCCTCTTCACGGCGATCTATGCGG
CTTCTATAACAACGTGGAACGGGTGGGCATGGATTGCAGGCGCTGCCCTCTACTTGCTCTGCCTGCCGGC
GCTGCGTCGCGGGCTTTGGAGCGGCGCAGGGCAACGAGCCGATCGCTGATCGTGGAAACGATAGGCCTAT
GCCATGCGGGTCAAGGCGACTTCCGGCAAGCTATACGCGCCCTAGAATTGTCAATTTTAATCCTCTGTTT
ATCGGCAGTTCGTAGAGCGCGCCGTGCGTCCCGAGCGATACTGAGCGAAGCAAGTGCGTCGAGCAGTGCC
CGCTTGTTCCTGAAATGCCAGTAAAGCGCTGGCTGCTGAACCCCCAGCCGGAACTGACCCCACAAGGCCC
TAGCGTTTGCAATGCACCAGGTCATCATTGACCCAGGCGTGTTCCACCAGGCCGCTGCCTCGCAACTCTT
CGCAGGCTTCGCCGACCTGCTCGCGCCACTTCTTCACGCGGGTGGAATCCGATCCGCACATGAGGCGGAA
GGTTTCCAGCTTGAGCGGGTACGGCTCCCGGTGCGAGCTGAAATAGTCGAACATCCGTCGGGCCGTCGGC
GACAGCTTGCGGTACTTCTCCCATATGAATTTCGTGTAGTGGTCGCCAGCAAACAGCACGACGATTTCCT
CGTCGATCAGGACCTGGCAACGGGACGTTTTCTTGCCACGGTCCAGGACGCGGAAGCGGTGCAGCAGCGA
CACCGATTCCAGGTGCCCAACGCGGTCGGACGTGAAGCCCATCGCCGTCGCCTGTAGGCGCGACAGGCAT
TCCTCGGCCTTCGTGTAATACCGGCCATTGATCGACCAGCCCAGGTCCTGGCAAAGCTCGTAGAACGTGA
AGGTGATCGGCTCGCCGATAGGGGTGCGCTTCGCGTACTCCAACACCTGCTGCCACACCAGTTCGTCATC
GTCGGCCCGCAGCTCGACGCCGGTGTAGGTGATCTTCACGTCCTTGTTGACGTGGAAAATGACCTTGTTT
TGCAGCGCCTCGCGCGGGATTTTCTTGTTGCGCGTGGTGAACAGGGCAGAGCGGGCCGTGTCGTTTGGCA
TCGCTCGCATCGTGTCCGGCCACGGCGCAATATCGAACAAGGAAAGCTGCATTTCCTTGATCTGCTGCTT
CGTGTGTTTCAGCAACGCGGCCTGCTTGGCCTCGCTGACCTGTTTTGCCAGGTCCTCGCCGGCGGTTTTT
CGCTTCTTGGTCGTCATAGTTCCTCGCGTGTCGATGGTCATCGACTTCGCCAAACCTGCCGCCTCCTGTT
CGAGACGACGCGAACGCTCCACGGCGGCCGATGGCGCGGGCAGGGCAGGGGGAGCCAGTTGCACGCTGTC
GCGCTCGATCTTGGCCGTAGCTTGCTGGACCATCGAGCCGACGGACTGGAAGGTTTCGCGGGGCGCACGC
ATGACGGTGCGGCTTGCGATGGTTTCGGCATCCTCGGCGGAAAACCCCGCGTCGATCAGTTCTTGCCTGT
ATGCCTTCCGGTCAAACGTCCGATTCATTCACCCTCCTTGCGGGATTGCCCCGACTCACGCCGGGGCAAT
GTGCCCTTATTCCTGATTTGACCCGCCTGGTGCCTTGGTGTCCAGATAATCCACCTTATCGGCAATGAAG
TCGGTCCCGTAGACCGTCTGGCCGTCCTTCTCGTACTTGGTATTCCGAATCTTGCCCTGCACGAATACCA
GCTCCGCGAAGTCGCTCTTCTTGATGGAGCGCATGGGGACGTGCTTGGCAATCACGCGCACCCCCCGGCC
GTTTTAGCGGCTAAAAAAGTCATGGCTCTGCCCTCGGGCGGACCACGCCCATCATGACCTTGCCAAGCTC
GTCCTGCTTCTCTTCGATCTTCGCCAGCAGGGCGAGGATCGTGGCATCACCGAACCGCGCCGTGCGCGGG
TCGTCGGTGAGCCAGAGTTTCAGCAGGCCGCCCAGGCGGCCCAGGTCGCCATTGATGCGGGCCAGCTCGC
GGACGTGCTCATAGTCCACGACGCCCGTGATTTTGTAGCCCTGGCCGACGGCCAGCAGGTAGGCCTACAG
GCTCATGCCGGCCGCCGCCGCCTTTTCCTCAATCGCTCTTCGTTCGTCTGGAAGGCAGTACACCTTGATA
GGTGGGCTGCCCTTCCTGGTTGGCTTGGTTTCATCAGCCATCCGCTTGCCCTCATCTGTTACGCCGGCGG
TAGCCGGCCAGCCTCGCAGAGCAGGATTCCCGTTGAGCACCGCCAGGTGCGAATAAGGGACAGTGAAGAA
GGAACACCCGCTCGCGGGTGGGCCTACTTCACCTATCCTGCCCGGCTGACGCCGTTGGATACACCAAGGA
AAGTCTACACGAACCCTTTGGCAAAATCCTGTATATCGTGCGAAAAAGGATGGATATACCGAAAAAATCG
CTATAATGACCCCGAAGCAGGGTTATGCAGCGGAAAAGATCCGTCGACCCTTTCCGACGCTCACCGGGCT
GGTTGCCCTCGCCGCTGGGCTGGCGGCCGTCTATGGCCCTGCAAACGCGCCAGAAACGCCGTCGAAGCCG
TGTGCGAGACACCGCGGCCGCCGGCGTTGTGGATACCTCGCGGAAAACTTGGCCCTCACTGACAGATGAG
GGGCGGACGTTGACACTTGAGGGGCCGACTCACCCGGCGCGGCGTTGACAGATGAGGGGCAGGCTCGATT
TCGGCCGGCGACGTGGAGCTGGCCAGCCTCGCAAATCGGCGAAAACGCCTGATTTTACGCGAGTTTCCCA
CAGATGATGTGGACAAGCCTGGGGATAAGTGCCCTGCGGTATTGACACTTGAGGGGCGCGACTACTGACA
GATGAGGGGCGCGATCCTTGACACTTGAGGGGCAGAGTGCTGACAGATGAGGGGCGCACCTATTGACATT
TGAGGGGCTGTCCACAGGCAGAAAATCCAGCATTTGCAAGGGTTTCCGCCCGTTTTTCGGCCACCGCTAA
CCTGTCTTTTAACCTGCTTTTAAACCAATATTTATAAACCTTGTTTTTAACCAGGGCTGCGCCCTGTGCG
CGTGACCGCGCACGCCGAAGGGGGGTGCCCCCCCTTCTCGAACCCTCCCGGCCCGCTAACGCGGGCCTCC
CATCCCCCCAGGGGCTGCGCCCCTCGGCCGCGAACGGCCTCACCCCAAAAATGGCAGCCAAGCTGACCAC
TTCTGCGCTCGGCCCTTCCGGCTGGCTGGTTTATTGCTGATAAATCTGGAGCCGGTGAGCGTGGGTCTCG
CGGTATCATTGCAGCACTGGGGCCAGATGGTAAGCCCTCCCGTATCGTAGTTATCTACACGACGGGGAGT
CAGGCAACTATGGATGAACGAAATAGACAGATCGCTGAGATAGGTGCCTCACTGATTAAGCATTGGTAAC
TGTCAGACCAAGTTTACTCATATATACTTTAGATTGATTTAAAACTTCATTTTTAATTTAAAAGGATCTA
GGTGAAGATCCTTTTTGATAATCTCATGACCAAAATCCCTTAACGTGAGTTTTCGTTCCACTGAGCGTCA
GACCCCGTAGAAAAGATCAAAGGATCTTCTTGAGATCCTTTTTTTCTGCGCGTAATCTGCTGCTTGCAAA
CAAAAAAACCACCGCTACCAGCGGTGGTTTGTTTGCCGGATCAAGAGCTACCAACTCTTTTTCCGAAGGT
AACTGGCTTCAGCAGAGCGCAGATACCAAATACTGTTCTTCTAGTGTAGCCGTAGTTAGGCCACCACTTC
AAGAACTCTGTAGCACCGCCTACATACCTCGCTCTGCTAATCCTGTTACCAGTGGCTGCTGCCAGTGGCG
ATAAGTCGTGTCTTACCGGGTTGGACTCAAGACGATAGTTACCGGATAAGGCGCAGCGGTCGGGCTGAAC
GGGGGGTTCGTGCACACAGCCCAGCTTGGAGCGAACGACCTACACCGAACTGAGATACCTACAGCGTGAG
CTATGAGAAAGCGCCACGCTTCCCGAAGGGAGAAAGGCGGACAGGTATCCGGTAAGCGGCAGGGTCGGAA
CAGGAGAGCGCACGAGGGAGCTTCCAGGGGGAAACGCCTGGTATCTTTATAGTCCTGTCGGGTTTCGCCA
CCTCTGACTTGAGCGTCGATTTTTGTGATGCTCGTCAGGGGGGCGGAGCCTATGGAAAAACGCCAGCAAC
GCGGCCTTTTTACGGTTCCTGGCCTTTTGCTGGCCTTTTGCTCACATGTTCTTTCCTGCGTTATCCCCTG
ATTCTGTGGATAACCGTATTACCGCCTTTGAGTGAGCTGATACCGCTCGCCGCAGCCGAACGACCGAGCG
CAGCGAGTCAGTGAGCGAGGAAGCGGAAGAGCGCCCAATACGCAAACCGCCTCTCCCCGCGCGTTGGCCG
ATTCATTAATGCAGCTGGCACGACAGGTTTCCCGACTGGAAAGCGGGCAGTGAGCGCAACGCAATTAATG
TGAGTTAGCTCACTCATTAGGCACCCCAGGCTTTACACTTTATGCTTCCGGCTCGTATGTTGTGTGGAAT
TGTGAGCGGATAACAATTTCACACAGGAAACAGCTATGACCATGATTACGCCAAGCTAGCTTCCCGCTTG
GTCGGGCCGCTTCGCGAGGGCCCGTTGACGACAACGGTGCGATGGGTCCCGGCCCCGGTCAAGACGATGC
CAATACGTTGCGACACTACGCCTTGGCACTTTTAGAATTGCCTTATCGTCCTGATAAGAAATGTCCGACC
AGCTAAAGACATCGCGTCCAATCAAAGCCTAGAAAATATAGGCGAAGGGACGCTAATAAGTCTTTCATAA
GACCGCGCAAATCTAAAAATATCCTTAGATTCACGATGCGGCACTTCGGATGACTTCCGAGCGAGCCTGG
AACCTCAGAAAAACGTCTGAGAGATACCGCGGATCTCACACAGGAAATTTC
