>Addgene plasmid #158854 | JGI_018353 | depositor partial sequence | sequence record 306564 | gene insert with vector overlaps
GACTTGTCGGAGGAATCCTCTAGAAATAATTTTGTTTAACTTTAAGAAGGAGATATACCGTGCATCAGTA
CAAGGACTTCTTCCTTTATAGCATCCTTCTACTGATCGGCTTCCTCACCGCGGCGTGCTCGCAGGACTCC
GCGCCGCCCAACCCCGACAGCTCCCCCCCGTCCGTGGCCCAGGGAAACTACCCGCACAACAATAGCAGCC
CGCCGACCTGGCTCGAGGCGGACGAGGACGGCCAGTGGACCATGCCGGCCAAAAACTACGCGTCCACGCG
CTACAGCGGCCTGTCCCAAATCAATCGGGACAATGTCAAGGATCTCAAGCTCGCCTGGACGTTCAGCACC
GGCCTCACGCCGGGCCACGAGGCGGCCCCGGTGTTCGTCGACGATACCCTGTACGTCGTCACGCCCTACC
CCAACACCGTGTACGCACTCGCACTGGACGGCAGCAAGAAGTGGGAGTACAAGCCGGACACCCATCAGGA
GAGCCAGGGCATGGCCTGCTGCGACGTTGTCAATCGCGGCCTCGTCCACGTGAACGGCAAGCTATTCTTT
AACACCTTGGACAACCACGCGATCGCCCTCGAAGCCGACACCGGCAAGGAGCTCTGGAAGACCAAGGTGG
GCGACCTGCAGCGGGGCGAAACCATGACCATGGCCCCGCTCGTCGTCAAGGGGAAAATGCTCGTCGGAAA
CTCGGGCGGCGAGATGGGCGTGCGCGGCTGGCTGAAGGCGCTGGACACGGAGACCGGCGAGCTGCTGTGG
ACCGCGTACTCGACCGGCCCGGATAAGGACGTCCTGATCGGCGAGGAGTTCCGCCCGTTCTACGCACAGG
ACCAGGGCAAGGACCTTGGGGCCAGCTCCTGGCCCCCCGAGATGTGGAAGATCGGGGGCGGCACCGTGTG
GGGCTGGCTGTCGTACGATCCGGAGCTGGATCTCGTGTACTACGGCACCGGGAACCCGGGCCCGTGGAAC
CCGGACTTCCGACCCGGCGACAACAAGTGGACCCTGACCGTCTTCGCTCGCCGCCCCGACGACGGCTCCG
CCATCTGGGCCTATCAGATCGAGCCTCACGACCTCTACGATTACGATGGGGTCAACGAGTCGCTCCTGAT
CGACATGCCCTTCAACGGGGAGCAGCGCAAGGTCCTGGTGCGTCCGGAGCGCAATGGCCACGTGTACGTC
ATGGACCGCACCAGCGGCGAGGTCCTGAGCGCGAATACCTATGTCCCGGTGAACGTCACCGACGGGGTGG
ATCTGAAGACCGGCCAGATGCGCAAGGTGAAGGATAAGCAGCCGGGGACCAACCGGACAGTGCATAACAT
CTGCCCGGCCGCCCCTGGCGGCAAGGACTGGCAACCGTCTGCGTACTCCCCCCGCACGGGGCTCATTTAC
ATGCCTCACAACAACTTGTGCATGGACATGCACGGCACGCAGGCCAACTATATCGCGGGTACGCCCTACG
TGGGGTCCGACGTCAAGATGTTCGCCGGCCCGGGCGGCCACCGGGGCGCCTACACCGCCTGGGATCCGGT
CGCGGGCTCGAAGGTCTGGTCCATCAAGGAGGAGTTCCCGGTGTGGAGCGGTACGGTGGCCACCGCGGGC
GACATCGTCTTCTATGGCACCATGGATCGTTGGTTCAAGGCGCTCGATGCGAAGACTGGCGAGCTACTCT
GGAAGTACCGGGTCGGCTCGGGCATCGTCGGTCAGCCGGTCACCTTCCAAGATAAGGACGGGAAGCAGTA
TGTCGCCATCTTCTCTGGCGTCGGCGGCTGGTCGGGCGCCATCGTGTCCGGCGGCCTGGACGCCCGTGAC
GGCACCGCCGCACTGGGCTTCGTCAACGCGATGAAGGACCTCCCGCAACATACCGACAAGGGCGGCCAGC
TCTATGTCTTCAGCTTGGCCGAAAACCTCTATTTTCAGGGACATCATCACCATCACCATCACCACTGACA
GCT
